>Addgene plasmid #241403 | pLentiLox7.0-CAGEc-RFP-NLS (Nrdj1) | addgene full sequence | sequence record 493943 | Addgene NGS Result
GTCGACGGATCGGGAGATCTCCCGATCCCCTATGGTGCACTCTCAGTACAATCTGCTCTGATGCCGCATA
GTTAAGCCAGTATCTGCTCCCTGCTTGTGTGTTGGAGGTCGCTGAGTAGTGCGCGAGCAAAATTTAAGCT
ACAACAAGGCAAGGCTTGACCGACAATTGCATGAAGAATCTGCTTAGGGTTAGGCGTTTTGCGCTGCTTC
GCGATGTACGGGCCAGATATACGCGTTGACATTGATTATTGACTAGTTATTAATAGTAATCAATTACGGG
GTCATTAGTTCATAGCCCATATATGGAGTTCCGCGTTACATAACTTACGGTAAATGGCCCGCCTGGCTGA
CCGCCCAACGACCCCCGCCCATTGACGTCAATAATGACGTATGTTCCCATAGTAACGCCAATAGGGACTT
TCCATTGACGTCAATGGGTGGAGTATTTACGGTAAACTGCCCACTTGGCAGTACATCAAGTGTATCATAT
GCCAAGTACGCCCCCTATTGACGTCAATGACGGTAAATGGCCCGCCTGGCATTATGCCCAGTACATGACC
TTATGGGACTTTCCTACTTGGCAGTACATCTACGTATTAGTCATCGCTATTACCATGGTGATGCGGTTTT
GGCAGTACATCAATGGGCGTGGATAGCGGTTTGACTCACGGGGATTTCCAAGTCTCCACCCCATTGACGT
CAATGGGAGTTTGTTTTGGCACCAAAATCAACGGGACTTTCCAAAATGTCGTAACAACTCCGCCCCATTG
ACGCAAATGGGCGGTAGGCGTGTACGGTGGGAGGTCTATATAAGCAGAGCTGGTTTAGTGAACCGTCAGA
TCCGCTAGAATTGACCGGTCGCCACCATGGGAAGAGTAGCGATCCTCTGGCATGAGATGTGGCATGAAGG
CCTGGAAGAGGCATCTCGTTTGTACTTTGGGGAAAGGAACGTGAAAGGCATGTTTGAGGTGCTGGAGCCC
TTGCATGCTATGATGGAACGGGGCCCCCAGACTCTGAAGGAAACATCCTTTAATCAGGCCTATGGTCGAG
ATTTAATGGAGGCCCAAGAGTGGTGCAGGAAGTACATGAAATCAGGGAATGTCAAGGACCTCCTCCAAGC
CTGGGACCTCTATTATCATGTGTTCCGACGAATCTCAGGAAATGGAAATGGAAACGCTGAGTTGGTTGAA
CTCGAAATTAAGACCCTACATGGTGTGAAAACGATCAGGTGTACCCCCGACCACCCAGTTTACACTAAAA
ACAGGGGCTACGTGCGAGCGGATGAGTTAACCGATGATGATGAGCTTGTTGTAGCCATCGAGAACCTGTA
TGGCGATGAAGTAGATGGCTATTTTCAGGGCATGGAAGCGAAGACGTATATAGGAAAGCTTAAATCCCGA
AAAATTGTATCAAACGAGGACACGTATGATATTCAGACGTCAACTCATAACTTTTTTGCGAATGATATAC
TTGTTCATAATAGTGAGATCGTGTCTAAGGGCGAAGAGCTGATTAAGGAGAACATGCACATGAAGCTGTA
CATGGAGGGCACCGTGAACAACCACCACTTCAAGTGCACATCCGAGGGCGAAGGCAAGCCCTACGAGGGC
ACCCAGACCATGAGAATCAAGGTGGTCGAGGGCGGCCCTCTCCCCTTCGCCTTCGACATCCTGGCTACCA
GCTTCATGTACGGCAGCAGAACCTTCATCAACCACACCCAGGGCATCCCCGACTTCTTTAAGCAGTCCTT
CCCTGAGGGCTTCACATGGGAGAGAGTCACCACATACGAAGACGGGGGCGTGCTGACCGCTACCCAGGAC
ACCAGCCTCCAGGACGGCTGCCTCATCTACAACGTCAAGATCAGAGGGGTGAACTTCCCATCCAACGGCC
CTGTGATGCAGAAGAAAACACTCGGCTGGGAGGCCAACACCGAGATGCTGTACCCCGCTGACGGCGGCCT
GGAAGGCAGAACCGACATGGCCCTGAAGCTCGTGGGCGGGGGCCACCTGATCTGCAACTTCAAGACCACA
TACAGATCCAAGAAACCCGCTAAGAACCTCAAGATGCCCGGCGTCTACTATGTGGACCACAGACTGGAAA
GAATCAAGGAGGCCGACAAAGAGACCTACGTCGAGCAGCACGAGGTGGCTGTGGCCAGATACTGCGACCT
CCCTAGCAAACTGGGGCACAAACTTAATGGCATGGACGAGCTGTACAAGTACCCGTACGACGTTCCGGAC
TACGCTTCTGGAGGTAGTGCGGCCGCTCCAATTGCCGGATCCAAGGCTAGCCCGAAAAAGAAACGCAAAG
TTGGGCGCGGTTCTGGTTCAGCTGCTGCCAAGAAGAAGAAGTTGGACTCAGGGTCAGGTTCTTCAGGTCC
TGCTGCCAAGAGGGTCAAGTTGGACGCCTAAGGATCCACCGGATCAAGATAACCTGCAGGCAATTCGTCG
AGGGACCTAATAACTTCGTATAGCATACATTATACGAAGTTATACATGTTTAAGGGTTCCGGTTCCACTA
GGTACAATTCGATATCAAGCTTATCGATAATCAACCTCTGGATTACAAAATTTGTGAAAGATTGACTGGT
ATTCTTAACTATGTTGCTCCTTTTACGCTATGTGGATACGCTGCTTTAATGCCTTTGTATCATGCTATTG
CTTCCCGTATGGCTTTCATTTTCTCCTCCTTGTATAAATCCTGGTTGCTGTCTCTTTATGAGGAGTTGTG
GCCCGTTGTCAGGCAACGTGGCGTGGTGTGCACTGTGTTTGCTGACGCAACCCCCACTGGTTGGGGCATT
GCCACCACCTGTCAGCTCCTTTCCGGGACTTTCGCTTTCCCCCTCCCTATTGCCACGGCGGAACTCATCG
CCGCCTGCCTTGCCCGCTGCTGGACAGGGGCTCGGCTGTTGGGCACTGACAATTCCGTGGTGTTGTCGGG
GAAATCATCGTCCTTTCCTTGGCTGCTCGCCTGTGTTGCCACCTGGATTCTGCGCGGGACGTCCTTCTGC
TACGTCCCTTCGGCCCTCAATCCAGCGGACCTTCCTTCCCGGCCTGCTGCCGGCTCTGCGGCCTCTTCCG
CGTCTTCGCCTTCGCCCTCAGACGAGTCGGATCTCCCTTTGGGCCGCCTCCCCGCATCGATACCGTCGAC
CTCGATCGAGACCTAGAAAAACATGGAGCAATCACAAGTAGCAATACAGCAGCTACCAATGCTGATTGTG
CCTGGCTAGAAGCACAAGAGGAGGAGGAGGTGGGTTTTCCAGTCACACCTCAGGTACCTTTAAGACCAAT
GACTTACAAGGCAGCTGTAGATCTTAGCCACTTTTTAAAAGAAAAGGGGGGACTGGAAGGGCTAATTCAC
TCCCAACGAAGACAAGATATCCTTGATCTGTGGATCTACCACACACAAGGCTACTTCCCTGATTGGCAGA
ACTACACACCAGGGCCAGGGATCAGATATCCACTGACCTTTGGATGGTGCTACAAGCTAGTACCAGTTGA
GCAAGAGAAGGTAGAAGAAGCCAATGAAGGAGAGAACACCCGCTTGTTACACCCTGTGAGCCTGCATGGG
ATGGATGACCCGGAGAGAGAAGTATTAGAGTGGAGGTTTGACAGCCGCCTAGCATTTCATCACATGGCCC
GAGAGCTGCATCCGGACTGTACTGGGTCTCTCTGGTTAGACCAGATCTGAGCCTGGGAGCTCTCTGGCTA
ACTAGGGAACCCACTGCTTAAGCCTCAATAAAGCTTGCCTTGAGTGCTTCAAGTAGTGTGTGCCCGTCTG
TTGTGTGACTCTGGTAACTAGAGATCCCTCAGACCCTTTTAGTCAGTGTGGAAAATCTCTAGCAGCATGT
GAGCAAAAGGCCAGCAAAAGGCCAGGAACCGTAAAAAGGCCGCGTTGCTGGCGTTTTTCCATAGGCTCCG
CCCCCCTGACGAGCATCACAAAAATCGACGCTCAAGTCAGAGGTGGCGAAACCCGACAGGACTATAAAGA
TACCAGGCGTTTCCCCCTGGAAGCTCCCTCGTGCGCTCTCCTGTTCCGACCCTGCCGCTTACCGGATACC
TGTCCGCCTTTCTCCCTTCGGGAAGCGTGGCGCTTTCTCATAGCTCACGCTGTAGGTATCTCAGTTCGGT
GTAGGTCGTTCGCTCCAAGCTGGGCTGTGTGCACGAACCCCCCGTTCAGCCCGACCGCTGCGCCTTATCC
GGTAACTATCGTCTTGAGTCCAACCCGGTAAGACACGACTTATCGCCACTGGCAGCAGCCACTGGTAACA
GGATTAGCAGAGCGAGGTATGTAGGCGGTGCTACAGAGTTCTTGAAGTGGTGGCCTAACTACGGCTACAC
TAGAAGAACAGTATTTGGTATCTGCGCTCTGCTGAAGCCAGTTACCTTCGGAAAAAGAGTTGGTAGCTCT
TGATCCGGCAAACAAACCACCGCTGGTAGCGGTGGTTTTTTTGTTTGCAAGCAGCAGATTACGCGCAGAA
AAAAAGGATCTCAAGAAGATCCTTTGATCTTTTCTACGGGGTCTGACGCTCAGTGGAACGAAAACTCACG
TTAAGGGATTTTGGTCATGAGATTATCAAAAAGGATCTTCACCTAGATCCTTTTAAATTAAAAATGAAGT
TTTAAATCAATCTAAAGTATATATGAGTAAACTTGGTCTGACAGTTACCAATGCTTAATCAGTGAGGCAC
CTATCTCAGCGATCTGTCTATTTCGTTCATCCATAGTTGCCTGACTCCCCGTCGTGTAGATAACTACGAT
ACGGGAGGGCTTACCATCTGGCCCCAGTGCTGCAATGATACCGCGAGACCCACGCTCACCGGCTCCAGAT
TTATCAGCAATAAACCAGCCAGCCGGAAGGGCCGAGCGCAGAAGTGGTCCTGCAACTTTATCCGCCTCCA
TCCAGTCTATTAATTGTTGCCGGGAAGCTAGAGTAAGTAGTTCGCCAGTTAATAGTTTGCGCAACGTTGT
TGCCATTGCTACAGGCATCGTGGTGTCACGCTCGTCGTTTGGTATGGCTTCATTCAGCTCCGGTTCCCAA
CGATCAAGGCGAGTTACATGATCCCCCATGTTGTGCAAAAAAGCGGTTAGCTCCTTCGGTCCTCCGATCG
TTGTCAGAAGTAAGTTGGCCGCAGTGTTATCACTCATGGTTATGGCAGCACTGCATAATTCTCTTACTGT
CATGCCATCCGTAAGATGCTTTTCTGTGACTGGTGAGTACTCAACCAAGTCATTCTGAGAATAGTGTATG
CGGCGACCGAGTTGCTCTTGCCCGGCGTCAATACGGGATAATACCGCGCCACATAGCAGAACTTTAAAAG
TGCTCATCATTGGAAAACGTTCTTCGGGGCGAAAACTCTCAAGGATCTTACCGCTGTTGAGATCCAGTTC
GATGTAACCCACTCGTGCACCCAACTGATCTTCAGCATCTTTTACTTTCACCAGCGTTTCTGGGTGAGCA
AAAACAGGAAGGCAAAATGCCGCAAAAAAGGGAATAAGGGCGACACGGAAATGTTGAATACTCATACTCT
TCCTTTTTCAATATTATTGAAGCATTTATCAGGGTTATTGTCTCATGAGCGGATACATATTTGAATGTAT
TTAGAAAAATAAACAAATAGGGGTTCCGCGCACATTTCCCCGAAAAGTGCCACCTGAC
Features (pLannotate 1.2.2; 15 found; start..end, strand, type, name):
     31..83      -  misc_feature   bom (fragment): basis of mobility region from pBR322
    238..617     +  enhancer       CMV enhancer: human cytomegalovirus immediate early enhancer
    618..821     +  promoter       CMV promoter: human cytomegalovirus (CMV) immediate early promoter
    882..1157    +  CDS            FRB*: T2098L mutant of FKBP-rapamycin binding domain of human FRAP binds synthetic ligands such as AP21967
   1488..2219    +  CDS            TagRFP-T: TagRFP-T is a basic (constitutively fluorescent) red fluorescent protein published in 2008, derived from Entacmaea quadricolor. It has low acid sensitivity.
   2379..2405    +  CDS            c-myc NLS: nuclear localization signal of human c-Myc proto-oncogene (Dang and Lee, 1988)
   2460..2493    +  protein_bind   loxP: Cre-mediated recombination occurs in the 8-bp core sequence (GCATACAT). Cre recombinase
   2526..2549    +  misc_feature   MCS (fragment): pBluescript multiple cloning site
   2549..3135    +  misc_feature   WPRE: woodchuck hepatitis virus posttranscriptional regulatory element
   3136..3155    +  misc_feature   MCS (fragment): pBluescript multiple cloning site
   3157..3657    +  CDS            nef (fragment): NEF_HV1LA - Experimental evidence at protein level: Swiss-Prot protein existence level 1. Extracellular Nef protein targets CD4(+) T-lymphocytes for apoptosis by interacting with CXCR4 surface receptors. From Human immunodeficiency virus type 1 group M subtype B (isolate Lai) (HIV-1).
   3664..3844    +  LTR            5' LTR (truncated): truncated 5' long terminal repeat (LTR) from HIV-1
   3906..4494    -  rep_origin     ori: high-copy-number ColE1/pMB1/pBR322/pUC origin of replication
   4665..5525    -  CDS            AmpR: β-lactamase; bla; confers resistance to ampicillin, carbenicillin, and related antibiotics
   5526..5630    -  promoter       AmpR promoter: bla
