[The description below was written by a language model from this plasmid's Addgene catalogue record and pLannotate feature annotations shown in this document.]
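Description:
pLentiLox7.0-CAGEc-RFP-NLS (Nrdj1) is a mammalian expression plasmid built on the pLentiLox7.0 lentiviral backbone. It is propagated in bacteria as a high-copy plasmid through a ColE1/pUC-type origin and selected with ampicillin (AmpR under its own bla promoter). Although catalogued as lentiviral, the depositor notes that it lacks a 5' LTR and cannot be used to make stable lines by transduction. In the source work it was delivered by transient transfection. The sequenced record supports this. It is 5,658 nt, well short of the sum of the listed backbone and insert sizes. No packaging signal, RRE or cPPT is annotated, and the only viral remnants sit downstream of the insert: a loxP site, WPRE (which enhances transcript stability and expression), a nef fragment and a single truncated HIV-1 LTR element.

The payload is a synthetic fusion driven by the CMV enhancer and promoter. According to the depositor, an FRB domain lies at the N-terminus (annotated as the T2098L variant), followed by an engineered "caged" NrdJ-1 C-intein fragment, a short add-on extein sequence, RFP (annotated as TagRFP-T), a series of nuclear localization signals (SV40, nucleoplasmin and c-Myc, only the last of which was detected by annotation) and a C-terminal HA tag. The intein itself is not annotated but presumably occupies the gap between FRB and RFP.

The construct serves as the C-terminal half of a proximity-triggered protein trans-splicing system. FRB is a standard chemically induced dimerization domain, so it presumably brings this protein together with a partner carrying the complementary caged N-intein, but the record does not describe that partner. Splicing would then join RFP-NLS to mVenus, the pairing named in the stated purpose.
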