Addgene plasmid #241403: pLentiLox7.0-CAGEc-RFP-NLS (Nrdj1)
Purpose: Proximity-triggered Protein Trans-Splicing between mVenus and RFP, Figure 1 in Nature Chemical Biology 20.10 (2024): 1353-1360.
Depositing lab: Thomas Muir. Depositing organization: Princeton University. Publication: Distinct phases of cellular signaling revealed by time-resolved protein synthesis. Lee G, Muir TW. Nat Chem Biol. 2024 Oct;20(10):1353-1360. doi: 10.1038/s41589-024-01677-3. Epub 2024 Jul 8. PubMed 38977789.
Backbone
  Vector backbone: pLentiLox7.0
  Backbone size w/o insert (bp): 6958
  Vector type: Mammalian Expression, Lentiviral
Growth in bacteria
  Bacterial resistance: Ampicillin, 100 μg/mL
  Growth temperature: 37°C
  Growth strain: NEB Stable
  Copy number: High Copy
Gene/Insert
  Gene/Insert name: CAGEc-RFP-NLS (Nrdj1)
  Species: Synthetic
  Insert size (bp): 1545
  Promoter: CMV
  Tag / fusion protein: HA (C terminal on insert)
  Cloning method: Gibson Cloning
  Sequencing primers: 5′ CMV-F; 3′ CATAGCGTAAAAGGAGCAACA
Terms and licenses: Academic/Nonprofit Terms; Industry Terms: Not Available to Industry
Depositor comments: Engineered NrdJ-1C intein (Caged NrdJ-1C) fused to the 5'-end of add-on sequence (SEI)-RFP. Various NLS sequences (SV40, Nucleoplasmin, c-Myc) fused to the 3'-end of RFP. FRB domain fused to the 5'-end of Caged NrdJ-1C. Please note: This plasmid lacks a 5' LTR and cannot be used to create stable cell lines by lentiviral transduction. In the original publication, the plasmid was used for transient transfection. Therefore, this sequence conflict does not impact the conclusions of the publication.
How to cite: pLentiLox7.0-CAGEc-RFP-NLS (Nrdj1) was a gift from Thomas Muir (Addgene plasmid # 241403 ; http://n2t.net/addgene:241403 ; RRID:Addgene_241403)
